Addgene plasmid #164503: StarPort01
Purpose: To generate a stable acceptor cell line with a BxbI attP site at the AASV1 locus, between an exogenous human pRPL30 promoter and a tripartite V5/SNAPtag/Blast reporter.
Depositing lab: Bo Huang. Depositing organization: University of California, San Francisco (UCSF).
Backbone
  Vector backbone: N/A
  Backbone manufacturer: Designed by David Brown in the Huang Lab at UCSF
  Vector type: Mammalian Expression ; To generate attP acceptor cell lines for BxBI
  Selectable markers: Blasticidin
Growth in bacteria
  Bacterial resistance: Kanamycin, 50 μg/mL
  Growth temperature: 37°C
  Growth strain: NEB Stable
  Copy number: High Copy
Gene/Insert
  Gene/Insert name: V5-SNAPtag-PDGFR_TM-T2A-Blast
  Species: Synthetic
  Promoter: human RPL30
  Cloning method: Restriction Enzyme; 5′ cloning site Unknown (unknown if destroyed)
Terms and licenses: Academic/Nonprofit Terms; Industry Terms: Not Available to Industry
How to cite: StarPort01 was a gift from Bo Huang (Addgene plasmid # 164503 ; http://n2t.net/addgene:164503 ; RRID:Addgene_164503)
