[The description below was written by a language model from this plasmid's Addgene catalogue record and pLannotate feature annotations shown in this document.]
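Description:
StarPort01 is a custom-designed mammalian homology-directed repair donor plasmid used to build "landing pad" acceptor cell lines for Bxb1 integrase. It is maintained in bacteria as a high-copy plasmid through a ColE1/pUC-type origin and a kanamycin resistance gene. These lie outside the payload, which is flanked by left and right homology arms from the AAVS1 safe-harbour site in intron 1 of human PPP1R12C. The record does not describe how the locus is cut to stimulate integration.

According to the catalogue entry, a human RPL30 promoter is followed by a Bxb1 attP site and then a tripartite reporter. Neither the promoter nor attP was recognised by the automated annotation, but both presumably fall in the unannotated stretches upstream of the coding region, where a loxP site and a very short, probably incidental, retroviral LTR match are also called. The open reading frame begins with a mouse immunoglobulin kappa fragment, most likely acting as a secretion leader. A V5 epitope, SNAP-tag and a PDGFRB transmembrane segment follow, so the tagged protein should be displayed at the cell surface for antibody or benzylguanine-dye labelling. A T2A peptide (listed in the insert name) then links blasticidin S deaminase for drug selection, and an SV40 polyadenylation signal, annotated on the reverse strand, sits downstream. Minimal FRT sites bracket the whole cassette just inside the homology arms, which would allow FLP-mediated excision.

Because attP sits between promoter and reporter, later Bxb1-mediated integration of an attB donor would be expected to separate the reporter from its promoter. The sequencing-derived and depositor sequences differ by about 105 nt, located near the SV40 region, where only the former shows a large T antigen fragment.
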