Features (pLannotate 1.2.2; 14 found; start..end, strand, type, name):
    230..971     +  misc_feature   HA-L (fragment): left homology arm from the adeno-associated virus integration site (AAVS1) within intron 1 of the human PPP1R12C gene
    976..1009    +  protein_bind   FRT (minimal): supports FLP-mediated excision but not integration (Turan and Bode, 2011) FLP recombinase from the Saccharomyces cerevisiae 2μ plasmid
   1611..1627    +  LTR            5' LTR (truncated) (fragment): truncated long terminal repeat from Moloney murine sarcoma virus
   1627..1660    -  protein_bind   loxP: Cre-mediated recombination occurs in the 8-bp core sequence (GCATACAT). Cre recombinase
   2013..2078    +  CDS            KV3A6_MOUSE (fragment): Experimental evidence at protein level: Swiss-Prot protein existence level 1. From Mus musculus (Mouse).
   2079..2120    +  CDS            V5 tag: epitope tag from simian virus 5
   2120..2663    +  CDS            SNAP-tag® (fragment): human O6-alkylguanine-DNA-alkyltransferase variant that forms covalent bonds with benzylguanine derivatives fast-reacting variant, optimized for mammalian expression
   2670..2819    +  CDS            PDGFRB (fragment): PGFRB_HUMAN - Also known as PDGFR, PDGFR1. Experimental evidence at protein level: Swiss-Prot protein existence level 1. Tyrosine-protein kinase that acts as cell-surface receptor for homodimeric PDGFB and PDGFD and for heterodimers formed by PDGFA and PDGFB, and plays an essential role in the regulation of embryonic development, cell proliferation, survival, differentiation, chemotaxis and migration. Plays an essential role in blood vessel development by promoting proliferation, migration and recruitment of pericytes and smooth muscle cells to endothelial cells. Plays a role in the migration
   2895..3291    +  CDS            BSD (fragment): blasticidin S deaminase; Aspergillus terreus BSD; confers resistance to blasticidin
   3307..3436    -  polyA_signal   SV40 poly(A) signal: SV40 polyadenylation signal
   3628..3661    +  protein_bind   FRT (minimal): supports FLP-mediated excision but not integration (Turan and Bode, 2011) FLP recombinase from the Saccharomyces cerevisiae 2μ plasmid
   3666..4491    +  misc_feature   HA-R: right homology arm from the adeno-associated virus integration site (AAVS1) within intron 1 of the human PPP1R12C gene
   4659..5474    -  CDS            KanR: aminoglycoside phosphotransferase; aph(3')-Ia; confers resistance to kanamycin in bacteria or G418 (Geneticin®) in eukaryotes
   5699..6287    +  rep_origin     ori: high-copy-number ColE1/pMB1/pBR322/pUC origin of replication
>Addgene plasmid #164503 | StarPort01 | depositor full sequence | sequence record 319378 | StarPort01 sequence 6381 bps
ACCGTGCGGCCGCCAATCCACAACCAGTAAGGGCTGGCCCAGGTGTCTGGCCCCACAGCTGAGCTCCTAA
CCGCACCGAGCCTCTCCAAAACATGGTCTTTTTTTGCTCCCCACTGCCACCACCATCACCGTCCCCTGCC
TCATCCAGTCCCCCTTCCCATTCTCCAGAGACTTCCTGGGCCATCTCCATGACCTTCCAGACCAGCCTGG
GCTTCACTCTCAAATCCAATGCTTTCTCTGACCTGCATTCTCTCCCCTGGGCCTGTGCCGCTTTCTGTCT
GCAGCTTGTGGCCTGGGTCACCTCTACGGCTGGCCCAGATCCTTCCCTGCCGCCTCCTTCAGGTTCCGTC
TTCCTCCACTCCCTCTTCCCCTTGCTCTCTGCTGTGTTGCTGCCCAAGGATGCTCTTTCCGGAGCACTTC
CTTCTCGGCGCTGCACCACGTGATGTCCTCTGAGCGGATCCTCCCCGTGTCTGGGTCCTCTCCGGGCATC
TCTCCTCCCTCACCCAACCCCATGCCGTCTTCACTCGCTGGGTTCCCTTTTCCTTCTCCTTCTGGGGCCT
GTGCCATCTCTCGTTTCTTAGGATGGCCTTCTCCGACGGATGTCTCCCTTGCGTCCCGCCTCCCCTTCTT
GTAGGCCTGCATCATCACCGTTTTTCTGGACAACCCCAAAGTACCCCGTCTGCCTGGCTTTAGCCACCTC
TCCATCCTCTTGCTTTCTTTGCCTGGACACCCCGTTCTCCTGTGGATTCGGGTCACCTCTCACTCCTTTC
ATTTGGGCAGCTCCCCTACCCCCCTTACCTCTCTAGTCTGTGCTAGCTCTTCCAGCCCCCTGTCATGGCA
TCTTCCAGGGGTCCGAGAGCTCAGCTAGTCTTCTTCCTCCAACCCGGGCCCCTATGTCCACTTCAGGACA
GCATGTTTGCTGCCTCCAGGGATCCTGTGTCCCCGAGCTGGGACCACCTTATATTCCCAGGCCCTGAAGT
TCCTATTCTCTAGAAAGTATAGGAACTTCCTGAACTGGCCGATAATTGCAGACGATCGAATTCGAGTTGG
CGCGCCTGTCATTCTAAATCTCTCTTTCAGCCTAAAGCTTTTTCCCCGTATCCCCCCAGGTGTCTGCAGG
CTCAAAGAGCAGCGAGAAGCGTTCAGAGGAAAGCGATCCCGTGCCACCTTCCCCGTGCCCGGGCTGTCCC
CGCACGCTGCCGGCTCGGGGATGCGGGGGGAGCGCCGGACCGGAGCGGAGCCCCGGGCGGCTCGCTGCTG
CCCCCTAGCGGGGGAGGGACGTAATTACATCCCTGGGGGCTTTGGGAGGGGGCTGTCCCCGTGAGCTCCC
AGGCGCGCCTGTCATTCTAAATCTCTCTTTCAGCCTAAAGCTTTTTCCCCGTATCCCCCCAGGTGTCTGC
AGGCTCAAAGAGCAGCGAGAAGCGTTCAGAGGAAAGCGATCCCGTGCCACCTTCCCCGTGCCCGGGCTGT
CCCCGCACGCTGCCGGCTCGGGGATGCGGGGGGAGCGCCGGACCGGAGCGGAGCCCCGGGCGGCTCGCTG
CTGCCCCCTAGCGGGGGAGGGACGTAATTACATCCCTGGGGGCTTTGGGGGGGGGCTGTCCCCGTGAGCT
CAATAAAAGAGCCCACATAACTTCGTATAATGTATGCTATACGAAGTTATAACGCCCCGCAGCCATTCTA
GCTAGCGGTACCAATAGCAACCGGCAGCTGCCCTCCGCTTTTGCTCCGCCCCTTCTGCTTGCGATCTGTT
TCCGCTTCCGGTCCCGCAGTTCCGGCTCTGCCGTGAAGAGCTTTGCATTGTGGGAAGTCTTTCCTTTCTC
GTTCCCCGGCCATCTTAGCGGCTGCTGTTGGTGAGTGGTGGTTTGTCTGGTCAACCACCGCGGTCTCAGT
GGTGTACGGTACAAACCAGGAGCTTTGCGGGTTGCCATTTGTAACTCCGGATCCTAAAATTCCTGTCCTG
TTCTCTGTCTCTTCTAGGTTGGGGGCCGTCCCGCTCCTAAGGCAGGAATATGATGGAGACTGACACCCTC
TTGCTCTGGGTCCTGCTGCTGTGGGTTCCGGGTAGTACCGGTGACATGGGTAAGCCTATCCCTAACCCTC
TCCTCGGTCTGGATTCTACGGACAAAGACTGCGAAATGAAGCGCACCACCCTGGATAGCCCTCTGGGCAA
GCTGGAACTGTCTGGGTGCGAACAGGGCCTGCACCGTATCATCTTCCTGGGCAAAGGAACATCTGCCGCC
GACGCCGTGGAAGTGCCTGCCCCAGCCGCCGTGCTGGGCGGACCAGAGCCACTGATGCAGGCCACCGCCT
GGCTCAACGCCTACTTTCACCAGCCTGAGGCCATCGAGGAGTTCCCTGTGCCAGCCCTGCACCACCCAGT
GTTCCAGCAGGAGAGCTTTACCCGCCAGGTGCTGTGGAAACTGCTGAAAGTGGTGAAGTTCGGAGAGGTC
ATCAGCTACAGCCACCTGGCCGCCCTGGCCGGCAATCCCGCCGCCACCGCCGCCGTGAAAACCGCCCTGA
GCGGAAATCCCGTGCCCATTCTGATCCCCTGCCACCGGGTGGTGCAGGGCGACCTGGACGTGGGGGGCTA
CGAGGGCGGGCTCGCCGTGAAAGAGTGGCTGCTGGCCCACGAGGGCCACAGACTGGGCAAGCCTGGGCTG
GGTGGTTCTAACGCCGTGGGCCAGGATACGCAGGAGGTGATCGTCGTGCCCCACAGCTTGCCCTTCAAGG
TCGTGGTTATTAGTGCTATCCTGGCGTTGGTGGTGCTGACTATTATCTCCCTTATCATACTTATCATGCT
GTGGCAAAAAAAACCCCGAGGATCCGGAAGCGGAGAGGGCAGAGGAAGTCTGCTAACATGCGGTGACGTC
GAGGAGAATCCTGGACCTGGATCCATGGCCAAGCCTTTGTCTCAAGAAGAATCCACCCTCATTGAAAGAG
CAACGGCTACAATCAACAGCATCCCCATCTCTGAAGACTACAGCGTCGCCAGCGCAGCTCTCTCTAGCGA
CGGCCGCATCTTCACTGGTGTCAATGTATATCATTTTACTGGGGGACCTTGTGCAGAACTCGTGGTGCTG
GGCACTGCTGCTGCTGCGGCAGCTGGCAACCTGACTTGTATCGTCGCGATCGGAAATGAGAACAGGGGCA
TCTTGAGCCCCTGCGGACGGTGCCGACAGGTGCTTCTCGATCTGCATCCTGGGATCAAAGCCATAGTGAA
GGACAGTGATGGACAGCCGACGGCAGTTGGGATTCGTGAATTGCTGCCCTCTGGTTATGTGTGGGAGGGC
TGGATCCTAACTCGAGGATCCAGACATGATAAGATACATTGATGAGTTTGGACAAACCACAACTAGAATG
CAGTGAAAAAAATGCTTTATTTGTGAAATTTGTGATGCTATTGCTTTATTTGTAACCATTATAAGCTGCA
ATAAACGCTGCTGAACAGGTTGACTATTAATTGTGTCTGCTTGATGTGGACACCAGGTGGCGCTGGACAT
CAGATTTGGAGAGGCAGTTGTCTAGGGAACCGGGCTCTGTGCCAGCGCAGGAGGCAGGCTGGCTCTCCTA
TTCCAGGGATGCTCATCCAGGAAGGAAAGGTTGCATGCTGGACACACTAACCTTACAGAAGTTCCTATTC
TCTAGAAAGTATAGGAACTTCGAGTGATTGGTGACAGAAAAGCCCCATCCTTAGGCCTCCTCCTTCCTAG
TCTCCTGATATTGGGTCTAACCCCCACCTCCTGTTAGGCAGATTCCTTATCTGGTGACACACCCCCATTT
CCTGGAGCCATCTCTCTCCTTGCCAGAACCTCTAAGGTTTGCTTACGATGGAGCCAGAGAGGATCCTGGG
AGGGAGAGCTTGGCAGGGGGTGGGAGGGAAGGGGGGGATGCGTGACCTGCCCGGTTCTCAGTGGCCACCC
TGCGCTACCCTCTCCCAGAACCTGAGCTGCTCTGACGCGGCCGTCTGGTGCGTTTCACTGATCCTGGTGC
TGCAGCTTCCTTACACTTCCCAAGAGGAGAAGCAGTTTGGAAAAACAAAATCAGAATAAGTTGGTCCTGA
GTTCTAACTTTGGCTCTTCACCTTTCTAGTCCCCAATTTATATTGTTCCTCCGTGCGTCAGTTTTACCTG
TGAGATAAGGCCAGTAGCCAGCCCCGTCCTGGCAGGGCTGTGGTGAGGAGGGGGGTGTCCGTGTGGAAAA
CTCCCTTTGTGAGAATGGTGCGTCCTAGGTGTTCACCAGGTCGTGGCCGCCTCTACTCCCTTTCTCTTTC
TCCATCCTTCTTTCCTTAAAGAGTCCCCAGTGCTATCTGGGACATATTCCTCCGCCCAGAGCAGGGTCCC
GCTTCCCTAAGGCCCTGCTCTGGGCTTCTGGGTTTGAGTCCTTGGCAAGCCCAGGAGAGGCGCTCAGGCT
TCCCTGTCCCCCTTCCTCGTCCACCATCTCATGCCCCTGGCTCTCCTGCCCCTTCCCTACAGGGGTTCCT
GGCTCTGCTCTACCTACTGCATTAAAAAAAAATTTTTTTTTTTCTAAGACAAGGTCTGACTCTGTCTCCC
AGGCTGGAGTGCAGTGGTGCAATCACGCTCATAGCCTCAACCTCCCGGGCTCCAGTGGGCCTCCCACCTC
CGAGCGGCCGCGTGTTACAACCAATTAACCAATTCTGATTAGAAAAACTCATCGAGCATCAAATGAAACT
GCAATTTATTCATATCAGGATTATCAATACCATATTTTTGAAAAAGCCGTTTCTGTAATGAAGGAGAAAA
CTCACCGAGGCAGTTCCATAGGATGGCAAGATCCTGGTATCGGTCTGCGATTCCGACTCGTCCAACATCA
ATACAACCTATTAATTTCCCCTCGTCAAAAATAAGGTTATCAAGTGAGAAATCACCATGAGTGACGACTG
AATCCGGTGAGAATGGCAAAAGCTTATGCATTTCTTTCCAGACTTGTTCAACAGGCCAGCCATTACGCTC
GTCATCAAAATCACTCGCATCAACCAAACCGTTATTCATTCGTGATTGCGCCTGAGCGAGGCGAAATACG
CGATCGCTGTTAAAAGGACAATTACAAACAGGAATCGAATGCAACCGGCGCAGGAACACTGCCAGCGCAT
CAACAATATTTTCACCTGAATCAGGATATTCTTCTAATACCTGGAATGCTGTTTTCCCGGGGATCGCAGT
GGTGAGTAACCATGCATCATCAGGAGTACGGATAAAATGCTTGATGGTCGGAAGAGGCATAAATTCCGTC
AGCCAGTTTAGTCTGACCATCTCATCTGTAACATCATTGGCAACGCTACCTTTGCCATGTTTCAGAAACA
ACTCTGGCGCATCGGGCTTCCCATACAATCGATAGATTGTCGCACCTGATTGCCCGACATTATCGCGAGC
CCATTTATACCCATATAAATCAGCATCCATGTTGGAATTTAATCGCGGCCTGGAGCAAGACGTTTCCCGT
TGAATATGGCTCATAACACCCCTTGTATTACTGTTTATGTAAGCAGACAGTTTTATTGTTCATGATGATA
TATTTTTATCTTGTGCAATGTAACATCAGAGATTTTGAGACACAACGTGGCTTTGTTGAATAAATCGAAC
TTTTGCTGAGTTGAAGGATCAGTCATGACCAAAATCCCTTAACGTGAGTTTTCGTTCCACTGAGCGTCAG
ACCCCGTAGAAAAGATCAAAGGATCTTCTTGAGATCCTTTTTTTCTGCGCGTAATCTGCTGCTTGCAAAC
AAAAAAACCACCGCTACCAGCGGTGGTTTGTTTGCCGGATCAAGAGCTACCAACTCTTTTTCCGAAGGTA
ACTGGCTTCAGCAGAGCGCAGATACCAAATACTGTTCTTCTAGTGTAGCCGTAGTTAGGCCACCACTTCA
AGAACTCTGTAGCACCGCCTACATACCTCGCTCTGCTAATCCTGTTACCAGTGGCTGCTGCCAGTGGCGA
TAAGTCGTGTCTTACCGGGTTGGACTCAAGACGATAGTTACCGGATAAGGCGCAGCGGTCGGGCTGAACG
GGGGGTTCGTGCACACAGCCCAGCTTGGAGCGAACGACCTACACCGAACTGAGATACCTACAGCGTGAGC
TATGAGAAAGCGCCACGCTTCCCGAAGGGAGAAAGGCGGACAGGTATCCGGTAAGCGGCAGGGTCGGAAC
AGGAGAGCGCACGAGGGAGCTTCCAGGGGGAAACGCCTGGTATCTTTATAGTCCTGTCGGGTTTCGCCAC
CTCTGACTTGAGCGTCGATTTTTGTGATGCTCGTCAGGGGGGCGGAGCCTATGGAAAAACGCCAGCAACG
CGGCCTTTTTACGGTTCCTGGCCTTTTGCTGGCCTTTTGCTCACATGTTCTTTCCTGCGTTATCCCCTGA
TTCTGTGGATA
