Features (pLannotate 1.2.2; 15 found; start..end, strand, type, name):
    230..971     +  misc_feature   HA-L (fragment): left homology arm from the adeno-associated virus integration site (AAVS1) within intron 1 of the human PPP1R12C gene
    976..1009    +  protein_bind   FRT (minimal): supports FLP-mediated excision but not integration (Turan and Bode, 2011) FLP recombinase from the Saccharomyces cerevisiae 2μ plasmid
   1611..1627    +  LTR            5' LTR (truncated) (fragment): truncated long terminal repeat from Moloney murine sarcoma virus
   1627..1660    -  protein_bind   loxP: Cre-mediated recombination occurs in the 8-bp core sequence (GCATACAT). Cre recombinase
   2013..2078    +  CDS            KV3A6_MOUSE (fragment): Experimental evidence at protein level: Swiss-Prot protein existence level 1. From Mus musculus (Mouse).
   2079..2120    +  CDS            V5 tag: epitope tag from simian virus 5
   2120..2663    +  CDS            SNAP-tag® (fragment): human O6-alkylguanine-DNA-alkyltransferase variant that forms covalent bonds with benzylguanine derivatives fast-reacting variant, optimized for mammalian expression
   2670..2819    +  CDS            PDGFRB (fragment): PGFRB_HUMAN - Also known as PDGFR, PDGFR1. Experimental evidence at protein level: Swiss-Prot protein existence level 1. Tyrosine-protein kinase that acts as cell-surface receptor for homodimeric PDGFB and PDGFD and for heterodimers formed by PDGFA and PDGFB, and plays an essential role in the regulation of embryonic development, cell proliferation, survival, differentiation, chemotaxis and migration. Plays an essential role in blood vessel development by promoting proliferation, migration and recruitment of pericytes and smooth muscle cells to endothelial cells. Plays a role in the migration
   2895..3291    +  CDS            BSD (fragment): blasticidin S deaminase; Aspergillus terreus BSD; confers resistance to blasticidin
   3301..3435    -  polyA_signal   SV40 poly(A) signal: SV40 polyadenylation signal
   3458..3541    -  CDS            large T antigen (fragment): large T antigen from SV40 (simian virus 40)
   3733..3766    +  protein_bind   FRT (minimal): supports FLP-mediated excision but not integration (Turan and Bode, 2011) FLP recombinase from the Saccharomyces cerevisiae 2μ plasmid
   3771..4596    +  misc_feature   HA-R: right homology arm from the adeno-associated virus integration site (AAVS1) within intron 1 of the human PPP1R12C gene
   4764..5579    -  CDS            KanR: aminoglycoside phosphotransferase; aph(3')-Ia; confers resistance to kanamycin in bacteria or G418 (Geneticin®) in eukaryotes
   5804..6392    +  rep_origin     ori: high-copy-number ColE1/pMB1/pBR322/pUC origin of replication
>Addgene plasmid #164503 | StarPort01 | addgene full sequence | sequence record 324720 | Addgene NGS Result
ACCGTGCGGCCGCCAATCCACAACCAGTAAGGGCTGGCCCAGGTGTCTGGCCCCACAGCTGAGCTCCTAA
CCGCACCGAGCCTCTCCAAAACATGGTCTTTTTTTGCTCCCCACTGCCACCACCATCACCGTCCCCTGCC
TCATCCAGTCCCCCTTCCCATTCTCCAGAGACTTCCTGGGCCATCTCCATGACCTTCCAGACCAGCCTGG
GCTTCACTCTCAAATCCAATGCTTTCTCTGACCTGCATTCTCTCCCCTGGGCCTGTGTCGCTTTCTGTCT
GCAGCTTGTGGCCTGGGTCACCTCTACGGCTGGCCCAGATCCTTCCCTGCCGCCTCCTTCAGGTTCCGTC
TTCCTCCACTCCCTCTTCCCCTTGCTCTCTGCTGTGTTGCTGCCCAAGGATGCTCTTTCCGGAGCACTTC
CTTCTCGGCGCTGCACCACGTGATGTCCTCTGAGCGGATCCTCCCCGTGTCTGGGTCCTCTCCGGGCATC
TCTCCTCCCTCACCCAACCCCATGCCGTCTTCACTCGCTGGGTTCCCTTTTCCTTCTCCTTCTGGGGCCT
GTGCCATCTCTCGTTTCTTAGGATGGCCTTCTCCGACGGATGTCTCCCTTGCGTCCCGCCTCCCCTTCTT
GTAGGCCTGCATCATCACCGTTTTTCTGGACAACCCCAAAGTACCCCGTCTGCCTGGCTTTAGCCACCTC
TCCATCCTCTTGCTTTCTTTGCCTGGACACCCCGTTCTCCTGTGGATTCGGGTCACCTCTCACTCCTTTC
ATTTGGGCAGCTCCCCTACCCCCCTTACCTCTCTAGTCTGTGCTAGCTCTTCCAGCCCCCTGTCATGGCA
TCTTCCAGGGGTCCGAGAGCTCAGCTAGTCTTCTTCCTCCAACCCGGGCCCCTATGTCCACTTCAGGACA
GCATGTTTGCTGCCTCCAGGGATCCTGTGTCCCCGAGCTGGGACCACCTTATATTCCCAGGCCCTGAAGT
TCCTATTCTCTAGAAAGTATAGGAACTTCCTGAACTGGCCGATAATTGCAGACGATCGAATTCGAGTTGG
CGCGCCTGTCATTCTAAATCTCTCTTTCAGCCTAAAGCTTTTTCCCCGTATCCCCCCAGGTGTCTGCAGG
CTCAAAGAGCAGCGAGAAGCGTTCAGAGGAAAGCGATCCCGTGCCACCTTCCCCGTGCCCGGGCTGTCCC
CGCACGCTGCCGGCTCGGGGATGCGGGGGGAGCGCCGGACCGGAGCGGAGCCCCGGGCGGCTCGCTGCTG
CCCCCTAGCGGGGGAGGGACGTAATTACATCCCTGGGGGCTTTGGGAGGGGGCTGTCCCCGTGAGCTCCC
AGGCGCGCCTGTCATTCTAAATCTCTCTTTCAGCCTAAAGCTTTTTCCCCGTATCCCCCCAGGTGTCTGC
AGGCTCAAAGAGCAGCGAGAAGCGTTCAGAGGAAAGCGATCCCGTGCCACCTTCCCCGTGCCCGGGCTGT
CCCCGCACGCTGCCGGCTCGGGGATGCGGGGGGAGCGCCGGACCGGAGCGGAGCCCCGGGCGGCTCGCTG
CTGCCCCCTAGCGGGGGAGGGACGTAATTACATCCCTGGGGGCTTTGGGGGGGGGCTGTCCCCGTGAGCT
CAATAAAAGAGCCCACATAACTTCGTATAATGTATGCTATACGAAGTTATAACGCCCCGCAGCCATTCTA
GCTAGCGGTACCAATAGCAACCGGCAGCTGCCCTCCGCTTTTGCTCCGCCCCTTCTGCTTGCGATCTGTT
TCCGCTTCCGGTCCCGCAGTTCCGGCTCTGCCGTGAAGAGCTTTGCATTGTGGGAAGTCTTTCCTTTCTC
GTTCCCCGGCCATCTTAGCGGCTGCTGTTGGTGAGTGGTGGTTTGTCTGGTCAACCACCGCGGTCTCAGT
GGTGTACGGTACAAACCAGGAGCTTTGCGGGTTGCCATTTGTAACTCCGGATCCTAAAATTCCTGTCCTG
TTCTCTGTCTCTTCTAGGTTGGGGGCCGTCCCGCTCCTAAGGCAGGAATATGATGGAGACTGACACCCTC
TTGCTCTGGGTCCTGCTGCTGTGGGTTCCGGGTAGTACCGGTGACATGGGTAAGCCTATCCCTAACCCTC
TCCTCGGTCTGGATTCTACGGACAAAGACTGCGAAATGAAGCGCACCACCCTGGATAGCCCTCTGGGCAA
GCTGGAACTGTCTGGGTGCGAACAGGGCCTGCACCGTATCATCTTCCTGGGCAAAGGAACATCTGCCGCC
GACGCCGTGGAAGTGCCTGCCCCAGCCGCCGTGCTGGGCGGACCAGAGCCACTGATGCAGGCCACCGCCT
GGCTCAACGCCTACTTTCACCAGCCTGAGGCCATCGAGGAGTTCCCTGTGCCAGCCCTGCACCACCCAGT
GTTCCAGCAGGAGAGCTTTACCCGCCAGGTGCTGTGGAAACTGCTGAAAGTGGTGAAGTTCGGAGAGGTC
ATCAGCTACAGCCACCTGGCCGCCCTGGCCGGCAATCCCGCCGCCACCGCCGCCGTGAAAACCGCCCTGA
GCGGAAATCCCGTGCCCATTCTGATCCCCTGCCACCGGGTGGTGCAGGGCGACCTGGACGTGGGGGGCTA
CGAGGGCGGGCTCGCCGTGAAAGAGTGGCTGCTGGCCCACGAGGGCCACAGACTGGGCAAGCCTGGGCTG
GGTGGTTCTAACGCCGTGGGCCAGGATACGCAGGAGGTGATCGTCGTGCCCCACAGCTTGCCCTTCAAGG
TCGTGGTTATTAGTGCTATCCTGGCGTTGGTGGTGCTGACTATTATCTCCCTTATCATACTTATCATGCT
GTGGCAAAAAAAACCCCGAGGATCCGGAAGCGGAGAGGGCAGAGGAAGTCTGCTAACATGCGGTGACGTC
GAGGAGAATCCTGGACCTGGATCCATGGCCAAGCCTTTGTCTCAAGAAGAATCCACCCTCATTGAAAGAG
CAACGGCTACAATCAACAGCATCCCCATCTCTGAAGACTACAGCGTCGCCAGCGCAGCTCTCTCTAGCGA
CGGCCGCATCTTCACTGGTGTCAATGTATATCATTTTACTGGGGGACCTTGTGCAGAACTCGTGGTGCTG
GGCACTGCTGCTGCTGCGGCAGCTGGCAACCTGACTTGTATCGTCGCGATCGGAAATGAGAACAGGGGCA
TCTTGAGCCCCTGCGGACGGTGCCGACAGGTGCTTCTCGATCTGCATCCTGGGATCAAAGCCATAGTGAA
GGACAGTGATGGACAGCCGACGGCAGTTGGGATTCGTGAATTGCTGCCCTCTGGTTATGTGTGGGAGGGC
TGGATCCTAAGATCCAGACATGATAAGATACATTGATGAGTTTGGACAAACCACAACTAGAATGCAGTGA
AAAAAATGCTTTATTTGTGAAATTTGTGATGCTATTGCTTTATTTGTAACCATTATAAGCTGCAATAAAC
AAGTTAACAACAACAATTGCATTCATTTTATGTTTCAGGTTCAGGGGGAGGTGTGGGAGGTTTTTTAAAG
CAAGTAAAACCTCTACAAATGTGGTATGGCTGATTATGATCGCTGCTGAACAGGTTGACTATTAATTGTG
TCTGCTTGATGTGGACACCAGGTGGCGCTGGACATCAGATTTGGAGAGGCAGTTGTCTAGGGAACCGGGC
TCTGTGCCAGCGCAGGAGGCAGGCTGGCTCTCCTATTCCAGGGATGCTCATCCAGGAAGGAAAGGTTGCA
TGCTGGACACACTAACCTTACAGAAGTTCCTATTCTCTAGAAAGTATAGGAACTTCGAGTGATTGGTGAC
AGAAAAGCCCCATCCTTAGGCCTCCTCCTTCCTAGTCTCCTGATATTGGGTCTAACCCCCACCTCCTGTT
AGGCAGATTCCTTATCTGGTGACACACCCCCATTTCCTGGAGCCATCTCTCTCCTTGCCAGAACCTCTAA
GGTTTGCTTACGATGGAGCCAGAGAGGATCCTGGGAGGGAGAGCTTGGCAGGGGGTGGGAGGGAAGGGGG
GGATGCGTGACCTGCCCGGTTCTCAGTGGCCACCCTGCGCTACCCTCTCCCAGAACCTGAGCTGCTCTGA
CGCGGCCGTCTGGTGCGTTTCACTGATCCTGGTGCTGCAGCTTCCTTACACTTCCCAAGAGGAGAAGCAG
TTTGGAAAAACAAAATCAGAATAAGTTGGTCCTGAGTTCTAACTTTGGCTCTTCACCTTTCTAGTCCCCA
ATTTATATTGTTCCTCCGTGCGTCAGTTTTACCTGTGAGATAAGGCCAGTAGCCAGCCCCGTCCTGGCAG
GGCTGTGGTGAGGAGGGGGGTGTCCGTGTGGAAAACTCCCTTTGTGAGAATGGTGCGTCCTAGGTGTTCA
CCAGGTCGTGGCCGCCTCTACTCCCTTTCTCTTTCTCCATCCTTCTTTCCTTAAAGAGTCCCCAGTGCTA
TCTGGGACATATTCCTCCGCCCAGAGCAGGGTCCCGCTTCCCTAAGGCCCTGCTCTGGGCTTCTGGGTTT
GAGTCCTTGGCAAGCCCAGGAGAGGCGCTCAGGCTTCCCTGTCCCCCTTCCTCGTCCACCATCTCATGCC
CCTGGCTCTCCTGCCCCTTCCCTACAGGGGTTCCTGGCTCTGCTCTACCTACTGCATTAAAAAAAAATTT
TTTTTTTTCTAAGACAAGGTCTGACTCTGTCTCCCAGGCTGGAGTGCAGTGGTGCAATCACGCTCATAGC
CTCAACCTCCCGGGCTCCAGTGGGCCTCCCACCTCCGAGCGGCCGCGTGTTACAACCAATTAACCAATTC
TGATTAGAAAAACTCATCGAGCATCAAATGAAACTGCAATTTATTCATATCAGGATTATCAATACCATAT
TTTTGAAAAAGCCGTTTCTGTAATGAAGGAGAAAACTCACCGAGGCAGTTCCATAGGATGGCAAGATCCT
GGTATCGGTCTGCGATTCCGACTCGTCCAACATCAATACAACCTATTAATTTCCCCTCGTCAAAAATAAG
GTTATCAAGTGAGAAATCACCATGAGTGACGACTGAATCCGGTGAGAATGGCAAAAGCTTATGCATTTCT
TTCCAGACTTGTTCAACAGGCCAGCCATTACGCTCGTCATCAAAATCACTCGCATCAACCAAACCGTTAT
TCATTCGTGATTGCGCCTGAGCGAGGCGAAATACGCGATCGCTGTTAAAAGGACAATTACAAACAGGAAT
CGAATGCAACCGGCGCAGGAACACTGCCAGCGCATCAACAATATTTTCACCTGAATCAGGATATTCTTCT
AATACCTGGAATGCTGTTTTCCCGGGGATCGCAGTGGTGAGTAACCATGCATCATCAGGAGTACGGATAA
AATGCTTGATGGTCGGAAGAGGCATAAATTCCGTCAGCCAGTTTAGTCTGACCATCTCATCTGTAACATC
ATTGGCAACGCTACCTTTGCCATGTTTCAGAAACAACTCTGGCGCATCGGGCTTCCCATACAATCGATAG
ATTGTCGCACCTGATTGCCCGACATTATCGCGAGCCCATTTATACCCATATAAATCAGCATCCATGTTGG
AATTTAATCGCGGCCTGGAGCAAGACGTTTCCCGTTGAATATGGCTCATAACACCCCTTGTATTACTGTT
TATGTAAGCAGACAGTTTTATTGTTCATGATGATATATTTTTATCTTGTGCAATGTAACATCAGAGATTT
TGAGACACAACGTGGCTTTGTTGAATAAATCGAACTTTTGCTGAGTTGAAGGATCAGTCATGACCAAAAT
CCCTTAACGTGAGTTTTCGTTCCACTGAGCGTCAGACCCCGTAGAAAAGATCAAAGGATCTTCTTGAGAT
CCTTTTTTTCTGCGCGTAATCTGCTGCTTGCAAACAAAAAAACCACCGCTACCAGCGGTGGTTTGTTTGC
CGGATCAAGAGCTACCAACTCTTTTTCCGAAGGTAACTGGCTTCAGCAGAGCGCAGATACCAAATACTGT
TCTTCTAGTGTAGCCGTAGTTAGGCCACCACTTCAAGAACTCTGTAGCACCGCCTACATACCTCGCTCTG
CTAATCCTGTTACCAGTGGCTGCTGCCAGTGGCGATAAGTCGTGTCTTACCGGGTTGGACTCAAGACGAT
AGTTACCGGATAAGGCGCAGCGGTCGGGCTGAACGGGGGGGTCGTGCACACAGCCCAGCTTGGAGCGAAC
GACCTACACCGAACTGAGATACCTACAGCGTGAGCTATGAGAAAGCGCCACGCTTCCCGAAGGGAGAAAG
GCGGACAGGTATCCGGTAAGCGGCAGGGTCGGAACAGGAGAGCGCACGAGGGAGCTTCCAGGGGGAAACG
CCTGGTATCTTTATAGTCCTGTCGGGTTTCGCCACCTCTGACTTGAGCGTCGATTTTTGTGATGCTCGTC
AGGGGGGCGGAGCCTATGGAAAAACGCCAGCAACGCGGCCTTTTTACGGTTCCTGGCCTTTTGCTGGCCT
TTTGCTCACATGTTCTTTCCTGCGTTATCCCCTGATTCTGTGGATA
